Addgene plasmid #76933: STK32C gRNA (BRDN0001149411)
Purpose: 3rd generation lentiviral gRNA plasmid targeting human STK32C
Depositing lab: John Doench & David Root. Depositing organization: Broad Institute. Publication: Optimized sgRNA design to maximize activity and minimize off-target effects of CRISPR-Cas9. Doench JG, Fusi N, Sullender M, Hegde M, Vaimberg EW, Donovan KF, Smith I, Tothova Z, Wilen C, Orchard R, Virgin HW, Listgarten J, Root DE. Nat Biotechnol. 2016 Jan 18. doi: 10.1038/nbt.3437. PubMed 26780180.
Backbone
  Vector backbone: lentiGuide-Puro
  Backbone manufacturer: Zhang Lab (Addgene plasmid # 52963)
  Vector type: Mammalian Expression, Lentiviral, CRISPR
  Selectable markers: Puromycin
Growth in bacteria
  Bacterial resistance: Ampicillin, 100 μg/mL
  Growth temperature: 37°C
  Growth strain: DH5alpha
  Copy number: High Copy
Gene/Insert
  Gene/Insert name: STK32C (alt name: STK32C)
  gRNA/shRNA sequence: GCAGAACGTGCAGTTCTCCG
  Species: H. sapiens (human)
  Entrez Gene: STK32C (a.k.a. PKE, YANK3, MGC23665, RP11-140A10.1)
  Promoter: hU6
  Cloning method: Unknown
  Sequencing primers: 5′ U6-F; 3′ pS2-R
Terms and licenses: Academic/Nonprofit Terms; Industry Terms: Not Available to Industry
Depositor comments: The gRNA was designed to target a Genbank reference sequence which has since been removed from the database. Note that this plasmid does NOT contain Cas9. It should be used in conjunction with lentiCas9-Blast (Addgene #52962) or otherwise with cell lines already expressing Cas9. Browse the full kinome gRNA library at http://www.addgene.org/pooled-library/broadgpp-human-kinome/ or visit http://www.broadinstitute.org/rnai/public/ for detailed protocols and information.
How to cite: STK32C gRNA (BRDN0001149411) was a gift from John Doench & David Root (Addgene plasmid # 76933 ; http://n2t.net/addgene:76933 ; RRID:Addgene_76933)
