[The description below was written by a language model from this plasmid's Addgene catalogue record and pLannotate feature annotations shown in this document.]
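Description:
STK32C gRNA (BRDN0001149411) is a third-generation lentiviral guide RNA plasmid built on the lentiGuide-Puro backbone and designed to direct Streptococcus pyogenes Cas9 to the human kinase gene STK32C (also known as PKE or YANK3). It is propagated in E. coli as a high-copy plasmid through a ColE1/pUC-type origin with β-lactamase (ampicillin) selection. The backbone also carries an f1 origin, an SV40 origin and remnants of lac and phage-promoter cloning sequences.

The lentiviral transfer cassette starts with an RSV promoter fused to a truncated HIV-1 5' LTR, which makes genomic RNA production Tat-independent. This is followed by the Ψ packaging signal with a partial gag sequence, the Rev response element for nuclear export of the unspliced genome, and a cPPT/CTS element. It ends in a ΔU3 self-inactivating 3' LTR and an SV40 polyadenylation signal. Within this unit, a human U6 RNA polymerase III promoter drives the STK32C-specific spacer joined to the SpCas9 gRNA scaffold. A separate EF-1α core promoter with its intron A drives puromycin N-acetyltransferase for selection of transduced mammalian cells, and a downstream WPRE enhances transcript expression.

The plasmid does not encode Cas9, so it must be used with a separate Cas9-expressing lentivector or in cells that already express Cas9, typically for knockout of STK32C. It belongs to a human kinome gRNA collection built with optimized sgRNA design rules. The depositors note that the guide was designed against a GenBank reference sequence that has since been withdrawn, so targeting should be checked against current annotation.
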