Features (pLannotate 1.2.2; 29 found; start..end, strand, type, name):
     14..80      +  CDS            small t antigen (fragment): SV40 (simian virus 40) small t antigen
    106..317     +  promoter       EF-1α core promoter: core promoter for human elongation factor EF-1α
    318..1256    +  intron         EF-1α intron A: intron upstream of the start codon of human EF-1α
   1278..1877    +  CDS            PuroR (fragment): puromycin N-acetyltransferase; pac from Streptomyces; confers resistance to puromycin
   1893..2481    +  misc_feature   WPRE: woodchuck hepatitis virus posttranscriptional regulatory element
   2532..2551    +  misc_feature   cPPT/CTS (fragment): central polypurine tract and central termination sequence of HIV-1
   2553..2786    +  LTR            3' LTR (ΔU3): self-inactivating 3' long terminal repeat (LTR) from HIV-1
   2864..2985    +  polyA_signal   SV40 poly(A) signal: SV40 polyadenylation signal
   3025..3160    +  rep_origin     SV40 ori: SV40 origin of replication
   3181..3199    -  promoter       T7 promoter: promoter for bacteriophage T7 RNA polymerase
   3207..3362    +  CDS            lacZα (fragment): LacZα fragment of β-galactosidase; lacZ fragment
   3367..3795    +  rep_origin     f1 ori (sequence partly withheld): f1 bacteriophage origin of replication; arrow indicates direction of (+) strand synthesis
   3848..3952    +  promoter       AmpR promoter: bla
   3953..4813    +  CDS            AmpR: β-lactamase; bla; confers resistance to ampicillin, carbenicillin, and related antibiotics
   4984..5572    +  rep_origin     ori: high-copy-number ColE1/pMB1/pBR322/pUC origin of replication
   5755..5847    +  CDS            lacI (fragment): lac repressor; lacI; The lac repressor binds to the lac operator to inhibit transcription in E. coli. This inhibition can be relieved by adding lactose or isopropyl-β-D-thiogalactopyranoside (IPTG).
   5860..5881    +  protein_bind   CAP binding site: CAP binding activates transcription in the presence of cAMP. E. coli catabolite activator protein
   5896..5926    +  promoter       lac promoter: promoter for the E. coli lac operon
   5934..5950    +  protein_bind   lac operator: The lac repressor binds to the lac operator to inhibit transcription in E. coli. This inhibition can be relieved by adding lactose or isopropyl-β-D-thiogalactopyranoside (IPTG). lac repressor encoded by lacI
   5995..6013    +  promoter       T3 promoter: promoter for bacteriophage T3 RNA polymerase
   6041..6267    +  promoter       RSV promoter: Rous sarcoma virus enhancer/promoter
   6268..6448    +  LTR            5' LTR (truncated): truncated 5' long terminal repeat (LTR) from HIV-1
   6495..6620    +  misc_feature   HIV-1 Ψ: packaging signal of human immunodeficiency virus type 1
   6604..6967    +  CDS            HIV-1 gag (fragment): gag protein from human immunodeficiency virus 1; gag
   7113..7346    +  misc_feature   RRE: The Rev response element (RRE) of HIV-1 allows for Rev-dependent mRNA export from the nucleus to the cytoplasm.
   7723..7749    +  CDS            Rev (fragment): human immunodeficiency virus 1 (HIV-1) Rev protein; rev; enhances nuclear export of unspliced and incompletely spliced viral mRNAs
   7753..7993    +  promoter       U6 promoter: RNA polymerase III promoter for human U6 snRNA
   8023..8098    +  misc_RNA       gRNA scaffold: guide RNA scaffold for the Streptococcus pyogenes CRISPR/Cas9 system
   8154..8271    +  misc_feature   cPPT/CTS: central polypurine tract and central termination sequence of HIV-1
>Addgene plasmid #76933 | STK32C gRNA (BRDN0001149411) | addgene full sequence | sequence record 186790 | Addgene Assembled Sequence
CCCGGGTGCAAAGATGGATAAAGTTTTAAACAGAGAGGAATCTTTGCAGCTAATGGACCTTCTAGGTCTT
GAAAGGAGTGGGAATTGGCTCCGGTGCCCGTCAGTGGGCAGAGCGCACATCGCCCACAGTCCCCGAGAAG
TTGGGGGGAGGGGTCGGCAATTGATCCGGTGCCTAGAGAAGGTGGCGCGGGGTAAACTGGGAAAGTGATG
TCGTGTACTGGCTCCGCCTTTTTCCCGAGGGTGGGGGAGAACCGTATATAAGTGCAGTAGTCGCCGTGAA
CGTTCTTTTTCGCAACGGGTTTGCCGCCAGAACACAGGTAAGTGCCGTGTGTGGTTCCCGCGGGCCTGGC
CTCTTTACGGGTTATGGCCCTTGCGTGCCTTGAATTACTTCCACCTGGCTGCAGTACGTGATTCTTGATC
CCGAGCTTCGGGTTGGAAGTGGGTGGGAGAGTTCGAGGCCTTGCGCTTAAGGAGCCCCTTCGCCTCGTGC
TTGAGTTGAGGCCTGGCCTGGGCGCTGGGGCCGCCGCGTGCGAATCTGGTGGCACCTTCGCGCCTGTCTC
GCTGCTTTCGATAAGTCTCTAGCCATTTAAAATTTTTGATGACCTGCTGCGACGCTTTTTTTCTGGCAAG
ATAGTCTTGTAAATGCGGGCCAAGATCTGCACACTGGTATTTCGGTTTTTGGGGCCGCGGGCGGCGACGG
GGCCCGTGCGTCCCAGCGCACATGTTCGGCGAGGCGGGGCCTGCGAGCGCGGCCACCGAGAATCGGACGG
GGGTAGTCTCAAGCTGGCCGGCCTGCTCTGGTGCCTGGCCTCGCGCCGCCGTGTATCGCCCCGCCCTGGG
CGGCAAGGCTGGCCCGGTCGGCACCAGTTGCGTGAGCGGAAAGATGGCCGCTTCCCGGCCCTGCTGCAGG
GAGCTCAAAATGGAGGACGCGGCGCTCGGGAGAGCGGGCGGGTGAGTCACCCACACAAAGGAAAAGGGCC
TTTCCGTCCTCAGCCGTCGCTTCATGTGACTCCACGGAGTACCGGGCGCCGTCCAGGCACCTCGATTAGT
TCTCGAGCTTTTGGAGTACGTCGTCTTTAGGTTGGGGGGAGGGGTTTTATGCGATGGAGTTTCCCCACAC
TGAGTGGGTGGAGACTGAAGTTAGGCCAGCTTGGCACTTGATGTAATTCTCCTTGGAATTTGCCCTTTTT
GAGTTTGGATCTTGGTTCATTCTCAAGCCTCAGACAGTGGTTCAAAGTTTTTTTCTTCCATTTCAGGTGT
CGTGACGTACGGCCACCATGACCGAGTACAAGCCCACGGTGCGCCTCGCCACCCGCGACGACGTCCCCAG
GGCCGTACGCACCCTCGCCGCCGCGTTCGCCGACTACCCCGCCACGCGCCACACCGTCGATCCGGACCGC
CACATCGAGCGGGTCACCGAGCTGCAAGAACTCTTCCTCACGCGCGTCGGGCTCGACATCGGCAAGGTGT
GGGTCGCGGACGACGGCGCCGCCGTGGCGGTCTGGACCACGCCGGAGAGCGTCGAAGCGGGGGCGGTGTT
CGCCGAGATCGGCCCGCGCATGGCCGAGTTGAGCGGTTCCCGGCTGGCCGCGCAGCAACAGATGGAAGGC
CTCCTGGCGCCGCACCGGCCCAAGGAGCCCGCGTGGTTCCTGGCCACCGTCGGAGTCTCGCCCGACCACC
AGGGCAAGGGTCTGGGCAGCGCCGTCGTGCTCCCCGGAGTGGAGGCGGCCGAGCGCGCCGGGGTGCCCGC
CTTCCTGGAGACCTCCGCGCCCCGCAACCTCCCCTTCTACGAGCGGCTCGGCTTCACCGTCACCGCCGAC
GTCGAGGTGCCCGAAGGACCGCGCACCTGGTGCATGACCCGCAAGCCCGGTGCCTGAACGCGTTAAGTCG
ACAATCAACCTCTGGATTACAAAATTTGTGAAAGATTGACTGGTATTCTTAACTATGTTGCTCCTTTTAC
GCTATGTGGATACGCTGCTTTAATGCCTTTGTATCATGCTATTGCTTCCCGTATGGCTTTCATTTTCTCC
TCCTTGTATAAATCCTGGTTGCTGTCTCTTTATGAGGAGTTGTGGCCCGTTGTCAGGCAACGTGGCGTGG
TGTGCACTGTGTTTGCTGACGCAACCCCCACTGGTTGGGGCATTGCCACCACCTGTCAGCTCCTTTCCGG
GACTTTCGCTTTCCCCCTCCCTATTGCCACGGCGGAACTCATCGCCGCCTGCCTTGCCCGCTGCTGGACA
GGGGCTCGGCTGTTGGGCACTGACAATTCCGTGGTGTTGTCGGGGAAATCATCGTCCTTTCCTTGGCTGC
TCGCCTGTGTTGCCACCTGGATTCTGCGCGGGACGTCCTTCTGCTACGTCCCTTCGGCCCTCAATCCAGC
GGACCTTCCTTCCCGCGGCCTGCTGCCGGCTCTGCGGCCTCTTCCGCGTCTTCGCCTTCGCCCTCAGACG
AGTCGGATCTCCCTTTGGGCCGCCTCCCCGCGTCGACTTTAAGACCAATGACTTACAAGGCAGCTGTAGA
TCTTAGCCACTTTTTAAAAGAAAAGGGGGGACTGGAAGGGCTAATTCACTCCCAACGAAGACAAGATCTG
CTTTTTGCTTGTACTGGGTCTCTCTGGTTAGACCAGATCTGAGCCTGGGAGCTCTCTGGCTAACTAGGGA
ACCCACTGCTTAAGCCTCAATAAAGCTTGCCTTGAGTGCTTCAAGTAGTGTGTGCCCGTCTGTTGTGTGA
CTCTGGTAACTAGAGATCCCTCAGACCCTTTTAGTCAGTGTGGAAAATCTCTAGCAGTACGTATAGTAGT
TCATGTCATCTTATTATTCAGTATTTATAACTTGCAAAGAAATGAATATCAGAGAGTGAGAGGAACTTGT
TTATTGCAGCTTATAATGGTTACAAATAAAGCAATAGCATCACAAATTTCACAAATAAAGCATTTTTTTC
ACTGCATTCTAGTTGTGGTTTGTCCAAACTCATCAATGTATCTTATCATGTCTGGCTCTAGCTATCCCGC
CCCTAACTCCGCCCATCCCGCCCCTAACTCCGCCCAGTTCCGCCCATTCTCCGCCCCATGGCTGACTAAT
TTTTTTTATTTATGCAGAGGCCGAGGCCGCCTCGGCCTCTGAGCTATTCCAGAAGTAGTGAGGAGGCTTT
TTTGGAGGCCTAGGGACGTACCCAATTCGCCCTATAGTGAGTCGTATTACGCGCGCTCACTGGCCGTCGT
TTTACAACGTCGTGACTGGGAAAACCCTGGCGTTACCCAACTTAATCGCCTTGCAGCACATCCCCCTTTC
GCCAGCTGGCGTAATAGCGAAGAGGCCCGCACCGATCGCCCTTCCCAACAGTTGCGCAGCCTGAATGGCG
AATGGG
[124 nt withheld, positions 3367-3490]
C
[91 nt withheld, positions 3492-3582]
A
[49 nt withheld, positions 3584-3632]
CCTTTGACGTTGGAGTCCACGTTCTTT
[37 nt withheld, positions 3660-3696]
ACCCTATCTCGGTCTATTCTTTTGATTTATAAGGGATTTTGCCGATTTCGGCCTATTGGTTAAAAAATGA
GCTGATTTAACAAAAATTTAACGCGAATTTTAACAAAATATTAACGCTTACAATTTAGGTGGCACTTTTC
GGGGAAATGTGCGCGGAACCCCTATTTGTTTATTTTTCTAAATACATTCAAATATGTATCCGCTCATGAG
ACAATAACCCTGATAAATGCTTCAATAATATTGAAAAAGGAAGAGTATGAGTATTCAACATTTCCGTGTC
GCCCTTATTCCCTTTTTTGCGGCATTTTGCCTTCCTGTTTTTGCTCACCCAGAAACGCTGGTGAAAGTAA
AAGATGCTGAAGATCAGTTGGGTGCACGAGTGGGTTACATCGAACTGGATCTCAACAGCGGTAAGATCCT
TGAGAGTTTTCGCCCCGAAGAACGTTTTCCAATGATGAGCACTTTTAAAGTTCTGCTATGTGGCGCGGTA
TTATCCCGTATTGACGCCGGGCAAGAGCAACTCGGTCGCCGCATACACTATTCTCAGAATGACTTGGTTG
AGTACTCACCAGTCACAGAAAAGCATCTTACGGATGGCATGACAGTAAGAGAATTATGCAGTGCTGCCAT
AACCATGAGTGATAACACTGCGGCCAACTTACTTCTGACAACGATCGGAGGACCGAAGGAGCTAACCGCT
TTTTTGCACAACATGGGGGATCATGTAACTCGCCTTGATCGTTGGGAACCGGAGCTGAATGAAGCCATAC
CAAACGACGAGCGTGACACCACGATGCCTGTAGCAATGGCAACAACGTTGCGCAAACTATTAACTGGCGA
ACTACTTACTCTAGCTTCCCGGCAACAATTAATAGACTGGATGGAGGCGGATAAAGTTGCAGGACCACTT
CTGCGCTCGGCCCTTCCGGCTGGCTGGTTTATTGCTGATAAATCTGGAGCCGGTGAGCGTGGGTCTCGCG
GTATCATTGCAGCACTGGGGCCAGATGGTAAGCCCTCCCGTATCGTAGTTATCTACACGACGGGGAGTCA
GGCAACTATGGATGAACGAAATAGACAGATCGCTGAGATAGGTGCCTCACTGATTAAGCATTGGTAACTG
TCAGACCAAGTTTACTCATATATACTTTAGATTGATTTAAAACTTCATTTTTAATTTAAAAGGATCTAGG
TGAAGATCCTTTTTGATAATCTCATGACCAAAATCCCTTAACGTGAGTTTTCGTTCCACTGAGCGTCAGA
CCCCGTAGAAAAGATCAAAGGATCTTCTTGAGATCCTTTTTTTCTGCGCGTAATCTGCTGCTTGCAAACA
AAAAAACCACCGCTACCAGCGGTGGTTTGTTTGCCGGATCAAGAGCTACCAACTCTTTTTCCGAAGGTAA
CTGGCTTCAGCAGAGCGCAGATACCAAATACTGTTCTTCTAGTGTAGCCGTAGTTAGGCCACCACTTCAA
GAACTCTGTAGCACCGCCTACATACCTCGCTCTGCTAATCCTGTTACCAGTGGCTGCTGCCAGTGGCGAT
AAGTCGTGTCTTACCGGGTTGGACTCAAGACGATAGTTACCGGATAAGGCGCAGCGGTCGGGCTGAACGG
GGGGTTCGTGCACACAGCCCAGCTTGGAGCGAACGACCTACACCGAACTGAGATACCTACAGCGTGAGCT
ATGAGAAAGCGCCACGCTTCCCGAAGGGAGAAAGGCGGACAGGTATCCGGTAAGCGGCAGGGTCGGAACA
GGAGAGCGCACGAGGGAGCTTCCAGGGGGAAACGCCTGGTATCTTTATAGTCCTGTCGGGTTTCGCCACC
TCTGACTTGAGCGTCGATTTTTGTGATGCTCGTCAGGGGGGCGGAGCCTATGGAAAAACGCCAGCAACGC
GGCCTTTTTACGGTTCCTGGCCTTTTGCTGGCCTTTTGCTCACATGTTCTTTCCTGCGTTATCCCCTGAT
TCTGTGGATAACCGTATTACCGCCTTTGAGTGAGCTGATACCGCTCGCCGCAGCCGAACGACCGAGCGCA
GCGAGTCAGTGAGCGAGGAAGCGGAAGAGCGCCCAATACGCAAACCGCCTCTCCCCGCGCGTTGGCCGAT
TCATTAATGCAGCTGGCACGACAGGTTTCCCGACTGGAAAGCGGGCAGTGAGCGCAACGCAATTAATGTG
AGTTAGCTCACTCATTAGGCACCCCAGGCTTTACACTTTATGCTTCCGGCTCGTATGTTGTGTGGAATTG
TGAGCGGATAACAATTTCACACAGGAAACAGCTATGACCATGATTACGCCAAGCGCGCAATTAACCCTCA
CTAAAGGGAACAAAAGCTGGAGCTGCAAGCTTAATGTAGTCTTATGCAATACTCTTGTAGTCTTGCAACA
TGGTAACGATGAGTTAGCAACATGCCTTACAAGGAGAGAAAAAGCACCGTGCATGCCGATTGGTGGAAGT
AAGGTGGTACGATCGTGCCTTATTAGGAAGGCAACAGACGGGTCTGACATGGATTGGACGAACCACTGAA
TTGCCGCATTGCAGAGATATTGTATTTAAGTGCCTAGCTCGATACATAAACGGGTCTCTCTGGTTAGACC
AGATCTGAGCCTGGGAGCTCTCTGGCTAACTAGGGAACCCACTGCTTAAGCCTCAATAAAGCTTGCCTTG
AGTGCTTCAAGTAGTGTGTGCCCGTCTGTTGTGTGACTCTGGTAACTAGAGATCCCTCAGACCCTTTTAG
TCAGTGTGGAAAATCTCTAGCAGTGGCGCCCGAACAGGGACTTGAAAGCGAAAGGGAAACCAGAGGAGCT
CTCTCGACGCAGGACTCGGCTTGCTGAAGCGCGCACGGCAAGAGGCGAGGGGCGGCGACTGGTGAGTACG
CCAAAAATTTTGACTAGCGGAGGCTAGAAGGAGAGAGATGGGTGCGAGAGCGTCAGTATTAAGCGGGGGA
GAATTAGATCGCGATGGGAAAAAATTCGGTTAAGGCCAGGGGGAAAGAAAAAATATAAATTAAAACATAT
AGTATGGGCAAGCAGGGAGCTAGAACGATTCGCAGTTAATCCTGGCCTGTTAGAAACATCAGAAGGCTGT
AGACAAATACTGGGACAGCTACAACCATCCCTTCAGACAGGATCAGAAGAACTTAGATCATTATATAATA
CAGTAGCAACCCTCTATTGTGTGCATCAAAGGATAGAGATAAAAGACACCAAGGAAGCTTTAGACAAGAT
AGAGGAAGAGCAAAACAAAAGTAAGACCACCGCACAGCAAGCGGCCGCTGATCTTCAGACCTGGAGGAGG
AGATATGAGGGACAATTGGAGAAGTGAATTATATAAATATAAAGTAGTAAAAATTGAACCATTAGGAGTA
GCACCCACCAAGGCAAAGAGAAGAGTGGTGCAGAGAGAAAAAAGAGCAGTGGGAATAGGAGCTTTGTTCC
TTGGGTTCTTGGGAGCAGCAGGAAGCACTATGGGCGCAGCGTCAATGACGCTGACGGTACAGGCCAGACA
ATTATTGTCTGGTATAGTGCAGCAGCAGAACAATTTGCTGAGGGCTATTGAGGCGCAACAGCATCTGTTG
CAACTCACAGTCTGGGGCATCAAGCAGCTCCAGGCAAGAATCCTGGCTGTGGAAAGATACCTAAAGGATC
AACAGCTCCTGGGGATTTGGGGTTGCTCTGGAAAACTCATTTGCACCACTGCTGTGCCTTGGAATGCTAG
TTGGAGTAATAAATCTCTGGAACAGATTTGGAATCACACGACCTGGATGGAGTGGGACAGAGAAATTAAC
AATTACACAAGCTTAATACACTCCTTAATTGAAGAATCGCAAAACCAGCAAGAAAAGAATGAACAAGAAT
TATTGGAATTAGATAAATGGGCAAGTTTGTGGAATTGGTTTAACATAACAAATTGGCTGTGGTATATAAA
ATTATTCATAATGATAGTAGGAGGCTTGGTAGGTTTAAGAATAGTTTTTGCTGTACTTTCTATAGTGAAT
AGAGTTAGGCAGGGATATTCACCATTATCGTTTCAGACCCACCTCCCAACCCCGAGGGGACCCAGAGAGG
GCCTATTTCCCATGATTCCTTCATATTTGCATATACGATACAAGGCTGTTAGAGAGATAATTAGAATTAA
TTTGACTGTAAACACAAAGATATTAGTACAAAATACGTGACGTAGAAAGTAATAATTTCTTGGGTAGTTT
GCAGTTTTAAAATTATGTTTTAAAATGGACTATCATATGCTTACCGTAACTTGAAAGTATTTCGATTTCT
TGGCTTTATATATCTTGTGGAAAGGACGAAACACCGGCAGAACGTGCAGTTCTCCGGTTTTAGAGCTAGA
AATAGCAAGTTAAAATAAGGCTAGTCCGTTATCAACTTGAAAAAGTGGCACCGAGTCGGTGCTTTTTTAA
GCTTGGCGTAACTAGATCTTGAGACAAATGGCAGTATTCATCCACAATTTTAAAAGAAAAGGGGGGATTG
GGGGGTACAGTGCAGGGGAAAGAATAGTAGACATAATAGCAACAGACATACAAACTAAAGAATTACAAAA
ACAAATTACAAAAATTCAAAATTTTCGGGTTTATTACAGGGACAGCAGAGATCCACTTTGGCGCCGGCTC
GAGGGGG
