>Addgene plasmid #76933 | STK32C gRNA (BRDN0001149411) | depositor partial sequence | sequence record 144393 | Target Sequence
GCAGAACGTGCAGTTCTCCG
