>Addgene plasmid #76933 | STK32C gRNA (BRDN0001149411) | addgene partial sequence | sequence record 186789 | hU6-F
TAGAAAGTAATAATTTCTTGGGTAGTTTGCAGTTTTAAAATTATGTTTTAAAATGGACTATCATATGCTT
ACCGTAACTTGAAAGTATTTCGATTTCTTGGCTTTATATATCTTGTGGAAAGGACGAAACACCGGCAGAA
CGTGCAGTTCTCCGGTTTTAGAGCTAGAAATAGCAAGTTAAAATAAGGCTAGTCCGTTATCAACTTGAAA
AAGTGGCACCGAGTCGGTGCTTTTTTAAGCTTGGCGTAACTAGATCTTGAGACAAATGGCAGTATTCATC
CACAATTTTAAAAGAAAAGGGGGGATTGGGGGGTACAGTGCAGGGGAAAGAATAGTAGACATAATAGCAA
CAGACATACAAACTAAAGAATTACAAAAACAAATTACAAAAATTCAAAATTTTCGGGTTTATTACAGGGA
CAGCAGAGATCCACTTTGGCGCCGGCTCGAGGGGGCCCGGGTGCAAAGATGGATAAAGTTTTAAACAGAG
AGGAATCTTTGCAGCTAATGGACCTTCTAGGTCTTGAAAGGAGTGGGAATTGGCTCCGGTGCCCGTCAGT
GGGCAGAGCG
